Addgene plasmid #58425: pclbw-mitoTagRFP
Purpose: Mammalian expression of tagRFP targeted to the mitochondrial matrix
Depositing lab: David Chan. Depositing organization: California Institute of Technology. Publication: Proteolytic cleavage of Opa1 stimulates mitochondrial inner membrane fusion and couples fusion to oxidative phosphorylation. Mishra P, Carelli V, Manfredi G, Chan DC. Cell Metab. 2014 Apr 1;19(4):630-41. doi: 10.1016/j.cmet.2014.03.011. PubMed 24703695.
Backbone
  Vector backbone: pclbw
  Backbone manufacturer: gifted by C. Lois and D. Baltimore
  Vector type: Mammalian Expression, Retroviral
Growth in bacteria
  Bacterial resistance: Ampicillin, 100 μg/mL
  Growth temperature: 37°C
  Growth strain: NEB Stable
  Copy number: Unknown
Gene/Insert
  Gene/Insert name: mito-tagRFP (alt name: cox8-tagRFP)
  Promoter: cmv-bactin
  Cloning method: Gateway Cloning
  Sequencing primers: 5′ TCTGCTAACCATGTTCATGCC; 3′ AGCAGCGTATCCACATAGC
Resource information
  A portion of this plasmid was derived from a plasmid made by: gene gifted from R.Tsien
Terms and licenses: Academic/Nonprofit Terms; Industry Terms: Not Available to Industry
How to cite: pclbw-mitoTagRFP was a gift from David Chan (Addgene plasmid # 58425 ; http://n2t.net/addgene:58425 ; RRID:Addgene_58425)
