[The description below was written by a language model from this plasmid's Addgene catalogue record and pLannotate feature annotations shown in this document.]
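Description:
pclbw-mitoTagRFP is a Moloney murine leukemia virus (MMLV)-based retroviral vector for mammalian expression of a red fluorescent protein targeted to the mitochondrial matrix. It is built on the pclbw backbone and is propagated in E. coli through a high-copy ColE1/pUC-type origin with ampicillin selection (β-lactamase). No mammalian drug-selection marker appears in the annotated features, so transduced or transfected cells would presumably be identified by their fluorescence.

The viral genome is driven by a hybrid 5′ element in which the CMV immediate-early enhancer and promoter are fused to MMLV LTR sequence, which allows strong transcription of the packageable RNA in producer cells. This is followed by the MMLV Ψ packaging signal, a truncated gag lacking its start codon, and a pol region carrying the splice acceptor. The internal expression cassette uses a CAG-type promoter (CMV enhancer, chicken β-actin promoter and the chimeric β-actin/β-globin intron), recorded in the catalogue as cmv-bactin. The insert was introduced by Gateway cloning and is flanked by attB1 and attB2. It consists of the mitochondrial presequence of human cytochrome c oxidase subunit VIII fused to the fluorescent protein, which directs import into the matrix. The feature table matches the reporter to TagRFP-T, the photostable TagRFP variant, whereas the catalogue simply calls it tagRFP. A WPRE downstream enhances transcript stability and expression, and the 3′ end carries MMLV LTR sequence, partly annotated as a ΔU3 self-inactivating fragment.

The construct is used to label mitochondria in live or fixed mammalian cells, and it comes from work on mitochondrial inner membrane fusion. The sequence record is labelled a partial NGS result.
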