Features (pLannotate 1.2.2; 24 found; start..end, strand, type, name):
    110..1126    +  intron         chimeric intron: chimera between introns from chicken β-actin and rabbit β-globin
   1187..1205    +  misc_feature   MCS (fragment): multiple cloning site
   1214..1238    +  protein_bind   attB1: mutant version of attB; recombination site for the Gateway® BP reaction BP Clonase™
   1245..1319    +  CDS            COX8 presequence: mitochondrial presequence of human cytochrome c oxidase subunit VIII (Rizutto et al., 1989)
   1340..2069    +  CDS            TagRFP-T (fragment): photostable variant of TagRFP (Shaner et al., 2008)
   2073..2097    -  protein_bind   attB2: mutant version of attB; recombination site for the Gateway® BP reaction BP Clonase™
   2118..2142    +  misc_feature   MCS (fragment): pBluescript multiple cloning site
   2142..2730    +  misc_feature   WPRE: woodchuck hepatitis virus posttranscriptional regulatory element
   2731..2750    +  misc_feature   MCS (fragment): pBluescript multiple cloning site
   2945..3066    +  LTR            3' LTR (ΔU3) (fragment): self-inactivating 3' long terminal repeat (LTR) from Moloney murine leukemia virus
   3067..3536    +  LTR            LTR: long terminal repeat from Moloney murine leukemia virus
   3602..3654    -  CDS            lacI (fragment): lac repressor; lacI; The lac repressor binds to the lac operator to inhibit transcription in E. coli. This inhibition can be relieved by adding lactose or isopropyl-β-D-thiogalactopyranoside (IPTG).
   3837..4425    -  rep_origin     ori: high-copy-number ColE1/pMB1/pBR322/pUC origin of replication
   4585..5445    -  CDS            AmpR: β-lactamase; bla; confers resistance to ampicillin, carbenicillin, and related antibiotics
   5446..5462    -  promoter       AmpR promoter (fragment): bla
   5597..5976    +  enhancer       CMV enhancer: human cytomegalovirus immediate early enhancer
   5977..6180    +  promoter       CMV promoter: human cytomegalovirus (CMV) immediate early promoter
   6176..6356    +  LTR            3' LTR (ΔU3) (fragment): self-inactivating 3' long terminal repeat (LTR) from Moloney murine leukemia virus
   6419..6776    +  misc_feature   MMLV Ψ: packaging signal of Moloney murine leukemia virus (MMLV)
   6841..7257    +  CDS            gag (truncated): truncated Moloney murine leukemia virus (MMLV) gag gene lacking the start codon
   7267..7641    +  misc_feature   pol region: Moloney murine leukemia virus (MMLV) pol region containing the splice acceptor site
   7742..8045    +  enhancer       CMV enhancer: human cytomegalovirus immediate early enhancer
   8047..1       +  promoter       chicken β-actin promoter (fragment) (across the origin): contains a 21-bp deletion relative to the standard chicken β-actin promoter
   8158..109     +  promoter       chicken β-actin promoter (fragment) (across the origin): contains a 21-bp deletion relative to the standard chicken β-actin promoter
>Addgene plasmid #58425 | pclbw-mitoTagRFP | addgene full sequence | sequence record 366323 | Addgene Partial NGS Result
GCGGAGAGGTGCGGCGGCAGCCAATCAGAGCGGCGCGCTCCGAAAGTTTCCTTTTATGGCGAGGCGGCGG
CGGCGGCGGCCCTATAAAAAGCGAAGCGCGCGGCGGGCGGGAGTCGCTGCGCGCTGCCTTCGCCCCGTGC
CCCGCTCCGCCGCCGCCTCGCGCCGCCCGCCCCGGCTCTGACTGACCGCGTTACTCCCACAGGTGAGCGG
GCGGGACGGCCCTTCTCCTCCGGGCTGTAATTAGCGCTTGGTTTAATGACGGCTTGTTTCTTTTCTGTGG
CTGCGTGAAAGCCTTGAGGGGCTCCGGGAGGGCCCTTTGTGCGGGGGGAGCGGCTCGGGGGGTGCGTGCG
TGTGTGTGTGCGTGGGGAGCGCCGCGTGCGGCTCCGCGCTGCCCGGCGGCTGTGAGCGCTGCGGGCGCGG
CGCGGGGCTTTGTGCGCTCCGCAGTGTGCGCGAGGGGAGCGCGGCCGGGGGCGGTGCCCCGCGGTGCGGG
GGGGGCTGCGAGGGGAACAAAGGCTGCGTGCGGGGTGTGTGCGTGGGGGGGTGAGCAGGGGGTGTGGGCG
CGTCGGTCGGGCTGCAACCCCCCCTGCACCCCCCTCCCCGAGTTGCTGAGCACGGCCCGGCTTCGGGTGC
GGGGCTCCGTACGGGGCGTGGCGCGGGGCTCGCCGTGCCGGGCGGGGGGTGGCGGCAGGTGGGGGTGCCG
GGCGGGGCGGGGCCGCCTCGGGCCGGGGAGGGCTCGGGGGAGGGGCGCGGCGGCCCCCGGAGCGCCGGCG
GCTGTCGAGGCGCGGCGAGCCGCAGCCATTGCCTTTTATGGTAATCGTGCGAGAGGGCGCAGGGACTTCC
TTTGTCCCAAATCTGTGCGGAGCCGAAATCTGGGAGGCGCCGCCGCACCCCCTCTAGCGGGCGCGGGGCG
AAGCGGTGCGGCGCCGGCAGGAAGGAAATGGGCGGGGAGGGCCTTCGTGCGTCGCCGCGCCGCCGTCCCC
TTCTCCCTCTCCAGCCTCGGGGCTGTCCGCGGGGGGACGGCTGCCTTCGGGGGGGACGGGGCAGGGCGGG
GTTCGGCTTCTGGCGTGTGACCGGCGGCTCTAGAGCCTCTGCTAACCATGTTCATGCCTTCTTCTTTTTC
CTACAGCTCCTGGGCAACGTGCTGGTTATTGTGCTGTCTCATCATTTTGGCAAAGAATTGATTTGATACC
GCGGGCCCGGGATCCCTCGAATCACAAGTTTGTACAAAAAAGCAGGCTGACACCATGTCCGTCCTGACGC
CGCTGCTGCTGCGGGGCTTGACAGGCTCGGCCCGGCGGCTCCCAGTGCCGCGCGCCAAGATCCATTCGTT
GGGGGATCCGGTGTCTAAGGGCGAAGAGCTGATTAAGGAGAACATGCACATGAAGCTGTACATGGAGGGC
ACCGTGAACAACCACCACTTCAAGTGCACATCCGAGGGCGAAGGCAAGCCCTACGAGGGCACCCAGACCA
TGAGAATCAAGGTGGTCGAGGGCGGCCCTCTCCCCTTCGCCTTCGACATCCTGGCTACCAGCTTCATGTA
CGGCAGCAGAACCTTCATCAACCACACCCAGGGCATCCCCGATTTCTTTAAGCAGTCCTTCCCTGAGGGC
TTCACATGGGAGAGAGTCACCACATACGAAGACGGGGGCGTGCTGACCGCTACCCAGGACACCAGCCTCC
AGGACGGCTGCCTCATCTACAACGTCAAGATCAGAGGGGTGAACTTCCCATCCAACGGCCCTGTGATGCA
GAAGAAAACACTCGGCTGGGAGGCCAACACCGAGATGCTGTACCCCGCTGACGGCGGCCTGGAAGGCAGA
ACCGACATGGCCCTGAAGCTCGTGGGCGGGGGCCACCTGATCTGCAACTTCAAGACCACATACAGATCCA
AGAAACCCGCTAAGAACCTCAAGATGCCCGGCGTCTACTATGTGGACCACAGACTGGAAAGAATCAAGGA
GGCCGACAAAGAGACCTACGTCGAGCAGCACGAGGTGGCTGTGGCCAGATACTGCGACCTCCCTAGCAAA
CTGGGGCACAAACTTAATGGCATGGACGAGCTGTACAAGTAAACCCAGCTTTCTTGTACAAAGTGGTGAT
TCGAGGCCGCGACTCTAGAATTCGATATCAAGCTTATCGATAATCAACCTCTGGATTACAAAATTTGTGA
AAGATTGACTGGTATTCTTAACTATGTTGCTCCTTTTACGCTATGTGGATACGCTGCTTTAATGCCTTTG
TATCATGCTATTGCTTCCCGTATGGCTTTCATTTTCTCCTCCTTGTATAAATCCTGGTTGCTGTCTCTTT
ATGAGGAGTTGTGGCCCGTTGTCAGGCAACGTGGCGTGGTGTGCACTGTGTTTGCTGACGCAACCCCCAC
TGGTTGGGGCATTGCCACCACCTGTCAGCTCCTTTCCGGGACTTTCGCTTTCCCCCTCCCTATTGCCACG
GCGGAACTCATCGCCGCCTGCCTTGCCCGCTGCTGGACAGGGGCTCGGCTGTTGGGCACTGACAATTCCG
TGGTGTTGTCGGGGAAATCATCGTCCTTTCCTTGGCTGCTCGCCTGTGTTGCCACCTGGATTCTGCGCGG
GACGTCCTTCTGCTACGTCCCTTCGGCCCTCAATCCAGCGGACCTTCCTTCCCGCGGCCTGCTGCCGGCT
CTGCGGCCTCTTCCGCGTCTTCGCCTTCGCCCTCAGACGAGTCGGATCTCCCTTTGGGCCGCCTCCCCGC
ATCGATACCGTCGACCTCGATCGAGGAATTCCAGCTGAGCGCCGGTCGCTACCATTACCAGTTGGTCTGG
TGTCAAAAATAATAATAACCGGGCAGGCCATGTCTGCCCGTATTTCGCGTAAGGAAATCCATTATGTACT
ATTTTCGAGCGGCCGCCAGCACAGTGGTCGACGATAAAATAAAAGATTTTATTTAGTCTCCAGAAAAAGG
GGGGAATGAAAGACCCCACCTGTAGGTTTGGCAAGCTAGCTTAAGTAACGCCATTTTGCAAGGCATGGAA
AAATACATAACTGAGAATAGAGAAGTTCAGATCAAGGTCAGGAACAGATGGAACAGCTGAATATGGGCCA
AACAGGATATCTGTGGTAAGCAGTTCCTGCCCCGGCTCAGGGCCAAGAACAGATGGAACAGCTGAATATG
GGCCAAACAGGATATCTGTGGTAAGCAGTTCCTGCCCCGGCTCAGGGCCAAGAACAGATGGTCCCCAGAT
GCGGTCCAGCCCTCAGCAGTTTCTAGAGAACCATCAGATGTTTCCAGGGTGCCCCAAGGACCTGAAATGA
CCCTGTGCCTTATTTGAACTAACCAATCAGTTCGCTTCTCGCTTCTGTTCGCGCGCTTCTGCTCCCCGAG
CTCAATAAAAGAGCCCACAACCCCTCACTCGGGGCGCCAGTCCTCCGATTGACTGAGTCGCCCGGGTACC
CGTGTATCCAATAAACCCTCTTGCAGTTGCATCCGACTTGTGGTCTCGCTGTTCCTTGGGAGGGTCTCCT
CTGAGTGATTGACTACCCGTCAGCGGGGGTCTTTCACATGCAGCATGTATCAAAATTAATTTGGTTTTTT
TTCTTAAGTATTTACATTAAATGGCCATAGTTGCATTAATGAATCGGCCAACGCGCGGGGAGAGGCGGTT
TGCGTATTGGGCGCTCTTCCGCTTCCTCGCTCACTGACTCGCTGCGCTCGGTCGTTCGGCTGCGGCGAGC
GGTATCAGCTCACTCAAAGGCGGTAATACGGTTATCCACAGAATCAGGGGATAACGCAGGAAAGAACATG
TGAGCAAAAGGCCAGCAAAAGGCCAGGAACCGTAAAAAGGCCGCGTTGCTGGCGTTTTTCCATAGGCTCC
GCCCCCCTGACGAGCATCACAAAAATCGACGCTCAAGTCAGAGGTGGCGAAACCCGACAGGACTATAAAG
ATACCAGGCGTTTCCCCCTGGAAGCTCCCTCGTGCGCTCTCCTGTTCCGACCCTGCCGCTTACCGGATAC
CTGTCCGCCTTTCTCCCTTCGGGAAGCGTGGCGCTTTCTCATAGCTCACGCTGTAGGTATCTCAGTTCGG
TGTAGGTCGTTCGCTCCAAGCTGGGCTGTGTGCACGAACCCCCCGTTCAGCCCGACCGCTGCGCCTTATC
CGGTAACTATCGTCTTGAGTCCAACCCGGTAAGACACGACTTATCGCCACTGGCAGCAGCCACTGGTAAC
AGGATTAGCAGAGCGAGGTATGTAGGCGGTGCTACAGAGTTCTTGAAGTGGTGGCCTAACTACGGCTACA
CTAGAAGAACAGTATTTGGTATCTGCGCTCTGCTGAAGCCAGTTACCTTCGGAAAAAGAGTTGGTAGCTC
TTGATCCGGCAAACAAACCACCGCTGGTAGCGGTGGTTTTTTTGTTTGCAAGCAGCAGATTACGCGCAGA
AAAAAAGGATCTCAAGAAGATCCTTTGATCTTTTCTACGGGGTCTGACGCTCAGTGGAACGAAAACTCAC
GTTAAGGGATTTTGGTCATGAGATTATCAAAAAGGATCTTCACCTAGATCCTTTTGCGGCCGCAAATCAA
TCTAAAGTATATATGAGTAAACTTGGTCTGACAGTTACCAATGCTTAATCAGTGAGGCACCTATCTCAGC
GATCTGTCTATTTCGTTCATCCATAGTTGCCTGACTCCCCGTCGTGTAGATAACTACGATACGGGAGGGC
TTACCATCTGGCCCCAGTGCTGCAATGATACCGCGAGACCCACGCTCACCGGCTCCAGATTTATCAGCAA
TAAACCAGCCAGCCGGAAGGGCCGAGCGCAGAAGTGGTCCTGCAACTTTATCCGCCTCCATCCAGTCTAT
TAATTGTTGCCGGGAAGCTAGAGTAAGTAGTTCGCCAGTTAATAGTTTGCGCAACGTTGTTGCCATTGCT
ACAGGCATCGTGGTGTCACGCTCGTCGTTTGGTATGGCTTCATTCAGCTCCGGTTCCCAACGATCAAGGC
GAGTTACATGATCCCCCATGTTGTGCAAAAAAGCGGTTAGCTCCTTCGGTCCTCCGATCGTTGTCAGAAG
TAAGTTGGCCGCAGTGTTATCACTCATGGTTATGGCAGCACTGCATAATTCTCTTACTGTCATGCCATCC
GTAAGATGCTTTTCTGTGACTGGTGAGTACTCAACCAAGTCATTCTGAGAATAGTGTATGCGGCGACCGA
GTTGCTCTTGCCCGGCGTCAATACGGGATAATACCGCGCCACATAGCAGAACTTTAAAAGTGCTCATCAT
TGGAAAACGTTCTTCGGGGCGAAAACTCTCAAGGATCTTACCGCTGTTGAGATCCAGTTCGATGTAACCC
ACTCGTGCACCCAACTGATCTTCAGCATCTTTTACTTTCACCAGCGTTTCTGGGTGAGCAAAAACAGGAA
GGCAAAATGCCGCAAAAAAGGGAATAAGGGCGACACGGAAATGTTGAATACTCATACTCTTCCTTTTTCA
ATGATCCGGCCATTAGCCATATTATTCATTGGTTATATAGCATAAATCAATATTGGCTATTGGCCATTGC
ATACGTTGTATCCATATCATAATATGTACATTTATATTGGCTCATGTCCAACATTACCGCCATGTTGACA
TTGATTATTGACTAGTTATTAATAGTAATCAATTACGGGGTCATTAGTTCATAGCCCATATATGGAGTTC
CGCGTTACATAACTTACGGTAAATGGCCCGCCTGGCTGACCGCCCAACGACCCCCGCCCATTGACGTCAA
TAATGACGTATGTTCCCATAGTAACGCCAATAGGGACTTTCCATTGACGTCAATGGGTGGAGTATTTACG
GTAAACTGCCCACTTGGCAGTACATCAAGTGTATCATATGCCAAGTACGCCCCCTATTGACGTCAATGAC
GGTAAATGGCCCGCCTGGCATTATGCCCAGTACATGACCTTATGGGACTTTCCTACTTGGCAGTACATCT
ACGTATTAGTCATCGCTATTACCATGGTGATGCGGTTTTGGCAGTACATCAATGGGCGTGGATAGCGGTT
TGACTCACGGGGATTTCCAAGTCTCCACCCCATTGACGTCAATGGGAGTTTGTTTTGGCACCAAAATCAA
CGGGACTTTCCAAAATGTCGTAACAACTCCGCCCCATTGACGCAAATGGGCGGTAGGCGTGTACGGTGGG
AGGTCTATATAAGCAGAGCTCAATAAAAGAGCCCACAACCCCTCACTCGGCGCGCCAGTCCTCCGATTGA
CTGAGTCGCCCGGGTACCCGTGTATCCAATAAACCCTCTTGCAGTTGCATCCGACTTGTGGTCTCGCTGT
TCCTTGGGAGGGTCTCCTCTGAGTGATTGACTACCCGTCAGCGGGGGTCTTTCATTTGGGGGCTCGTCCG
GGATCGGGAGACCCCTGCCCAGGGACCACCGACCCACCACCGGGAGGTAAGCTGGCCAGCAACTTATCTG
TGTCTGTCCGATTGTCTAGTGTCTATGACTGATTTTATGCGCCTGCGTCGGTACTAGTTAGCTAACTAGC
TCTGTATCTGGCGGACCCGTGGTGGAACTGACGAGTTCGGAACACCCGGCCGCAACCCTGGGAGACGTCC
CAGGGACTTCGGGGGCCGTTTTTGTGGCCCGACCTGAGTCCAAAAATCCCGATCGTTTTGGACTCTTTGG
TGCACCCCCCTTAGAGGAGGGATATGTGGTTCTGGTAGGAGACGAGAACCTAAAACAGTTCCCGCCTCCG
TCTGAATTTTTGCTTTCGGTTTGGGACCGAAGCCGCGCCGCGCGTCTTGTCTGCTGCAGCATCGTTCTGT
GTTGTCTCTGTCTGACTGTGTTTCTGTATTTGTCTGAAAATATGGGCCCGGGCCAGACTGTTACCACTCC
CTTAAGTTTGACCTTAGGTCACTGGAAAGATGTCGAGCGGATCGCTCACAACCAGTCGGTAGATGTCAAG
AAGAGACGTTGGGTTACCTTCTGCTCTGCAGAATGGCCAACCTTTAACGTCGGATGGCCGCGAGACGGCA
CCTTTAACCGAGACCTCATCACCCAGGTTAAGATCAAGGTCTTTTCACCTGGCCCGCATGGACACCCAGA
CCAGGTCCCCTACATCGTGACCTGGGAAGCCTTGGCTTTTGACCCCCCTCCCTGGGTCAAGCCCTTTGTA
CACCCTAAGCCTCCGCCTCCTCTTCCTCCATCCGCCCCGTCTCTCCCCCTTGAACCTCCTCGTTCGACCC
CGCCTCGATCCTCCCTTTATCCAGCCCTCACTCCTTCTCTAGGCGCCCCCATATGGCCATATGAGATCTT
ATATGGGGCACCCCCGCCCCTTGTAAACTTCCCTGACCCTGACATGACAAGAGTTACTAACAGCCCCTCT
CTCCAAGCTCACTTACAGGCTCTCTACTTAGTCCAGCACGAAGTCTGGAGACCTCTGGCGGCAGCCTACC
AAGAACAACTGGACCGACCGGTGGTACCTCACCCTTACCGAGTCGGCGACACAGTGTGGGTCCGCCGACA
CCAGACTAAGAACCTAGAACCTCGCTGGAAAGGACCTTACACAGTCCTGCTGACCACCCCCACCGCCCTC
AAAGTAGACGGCATCGCAGCTTGGATACACGCCGCCCACGTGAAGGCTGCCGACCCCGGGGGTGGACCAT
CCTCTAGACTGCCGGATCCCAGTGTGGTGGTACGGGAATTCTGCAGGAATCTAGTTATTAATAGTAATCA
ATTACGGGGTCATTAGTTCATAGCCCATATATGGAGTTCCGCGTTACATAACTTACGGTAAATGGCCCGC
CTGGCTGACCGCCCAACGACCCCCGCCCATTGACGTCAATAATGACGTATGTTCCCATAGTAACGCCAAT
AGGGACTTTCCATTGACGTCAATGGGTGGAGTATTTACGGTAAACTGCCCACTTGGCAGTACATCAAGTG
TATCATATGCCAAGTACGCCCCCTATTGACGTCAATGACGGTAAATGGCCCGCCTGGCATTATGCCCAGT
ACATGACCTTATGGGACTTTCCTACTTGGCAGTACATCTACGTATTAGTCATCGCTATTACCATGGTCGA
GGTGAGCCCCACGTTCTGCTTCACTCTCCCCATCTCCCCCCCCTCCCCACCCCCAATTTTGTATTTATTT
ATTTTTTAATTATTTTGTGCAGCGATGGGGGCGGGGGG
