>Addgene plasmid #58425 | pclbw-mitoTagRFP | addgene partial sequence | sequence record 132845 | pLEXmLIC-Fwd 5'-TAGAGCCTCTGCTAACCATGTTCATGCC-3'
TTTTCCTACAGCTCCTGGGCAACGTGCTGGTTATTGTGCTGTCTCATCATTTTGGCAAAGAATTGATTTG
ATACCGCGGGCCCGGGATCCCTCGAATCACAAGTTTGTACAAAAAAGCAGGCTGACACCATGTCCGTCCT
GACGCCGCTGCTGCTGCGGGGCTTGACAGGCTCGGCCCGGCGGCTCCCAGTGCCGCGCGCCAAGATCCAT
TCGTTGGGGGATCCGGTGTCTAAGGGCGAAGAGCTGATTAAGGAGAACATGCACATGAAGCTGTACATGG
AGGGCACCGTGAACAACCACCACTTCAAGTGCACATCCGAGGGCGAAGGCAAGCCCTACGAGGGCACCCA
GACCATGAGAATCAAGGTGGTCGAGGGCGGCCCTCTCCCCTTCGCCTTCGACATCCTGGCTACCAGCTTC
ATGTACGGCAGCAGAACCTTCATCAACCACACCCAGGGCATCCCCGATTTCTTTAAGCAGTCCTTCCCTG
AGGGCTTCACATGGGAGAGAGTCACCACATACGAAGACGGGGGCGTGCTGACCGCTACCCAGGACACCAG
CCTCCAGGACGGCTGCCTCATCTACAACGTCAAGATCAGAGGGGTGAACTTCCCATCCAACGGCCCTGTG
ATGCAGAAGAAAACACTCGGCTGGGAGGCCAACACCGAGATGCTGTACCCCGCTGACGGCGGCCTGGAAG
GCAGAACCGACATGGCCCTGAAGCTCGTGGGCGGGGGCCACCTGATCTGCAACTTCAAGACCACATACAG
ATCCAAGAAACCCGCTAAGAACCTCAAGATGCCCGGCGTCTACTATGTGGACCACAGACTGGAAAGAATC
AAGGAGGCCGACAAAGAGACCTACGTCGAGCAGCACGAGGTGGCTGTGGCCAGATACTGCGACCTCCCTA
GCAAACTGGGGCACAAACTTAATGGCATGGACGAGCTGTACAAGTAAACCCAGCTTTCTTGTACAAAGTG
GTGATTCGAGGCCGCGACTCTAGAATTCGATATCAAGCTTATCGATAATCAACCTCTGGATTACAA
