>Addgene plasmid #58425 | pclbw-mitoTagRFP | addgene partial sequence | sequence record 132849 | Futet-R 5'-CAAAGGCATTAAAGCAGCGT-3'
GGAGCAACATAGTTAAGAATACCAGTCAATCTTTCACAAATTTTGTAATCCAGAGGTTGATTATCGATAA
GCTTGATATCGAATTCTAGAGTCGCGGCCTCGAATCACCACTTTGTACAAGAAAGCTGGGTTTACTTGTA
CAGCTCGTCCATGCCATTAAGTTTGTGCCCCAGTTTGCTAGGGAGGTCGCAGTATCTGGCCACAGCCACC
TCGTGCTGCTCGACGTAGGTCTCTTTGTCGGCCTCCTTGATTCTTTCCAGTCTGTGGTCCACATAGTAGA
CGCCGGGCATCTTGAGGTTCTTAGCGGGTTTCTTGGATCTGTATGTGGTCTTGAAGTTGCAGATCAGGTG
GCCCCCGCCCACGAGCTTCAGGGCCATGTCGGTTCTGCCTTCCAGGCCGCCGTCAGCGGGGTACAGCATC
TCGGTGTTGGCCTCCCAGCCGAGTGTTTTCTTCTGCATCACAGGGCCGTTGGATGGGAAGTTCACCCCTC
TGATCTTGACGTTGTAGATGAGGCAGCCGTCCTGGAGGCTGGTGTCCTGGGTAGCGGTCAGCACGCCCCC
GTCTTCGTATGTGGTGACTCTCTCCCATGTGAAGCCCTCAGGGAAGGACTGCTTAAAGAAATCGGGGATG
CCCTGGGTGTGGTTGATGAAGGTTCTGCTGCCGTACATGAAGCTGGTAGCCAGGATGTCGAAGGCGAAGG
GGAGAGGGCCGCCCTCGACCACCTTGATTCTCATGGTCTGGGTGCCCTCGTAGGGCTTGCCTTCGCCCTC
GGATGTGCACTTGAAGTGGTGGTTGTTCACGGTGCCCTCCATGTACAGCTTCATGTGCATGTTCTCCTTA
ATCAGCTCTTCGCCCTTAGACACCGGATCCCCCAACGAATGGATCTTGGCGCGCGGCACTGGGAGCCGCC
GGGCCGAGCCTGTCAAGCCCCGCAGCAGCAGCGGCGTCAGGACGGACATGGTGTCAGCCTGCTTTTTTGT
ACAAACTTGTGATTCGAGGGATCCCGGGCCCGCGGTATCAAATCAATTCTTTGCC
